>Addgene plasmid #52730 | pMXs-hs-HRAS | addgene partial sequence | sequence record 83986 | pMX-S1811 5'-GACGGCATCGCAGCTTGGATACAC-3'
GTGAAGGCTGCCGACCCCGGGGGTGGACCATCCTCTAGACTGCCGGATCTAGCTAGTTAATTAAGGATCC
CAGTGTGGTGGTACGGGAAATCACAAGTTTGTACAAAAAAGCAGGCTTTAAAGGAACCAATTCAGTCGAC
TGGATCTCGAGCTCAAGCTTCGAATTC
[498 nt withheld, positions 168-665]
AAGCTGCGGAAGCTGAACCCTCCTGATGAGAGTGGCCCCGGCTGCATGAGCTGCAAGTGTGTGCTCTCCT
GAGGATCATCTAGACCCAGCTTTCTTGTACAAAGTGGTGATATTCCAGCTGAGCGCCGGTCGCTACCATT
ACCAGTTGGTCTGGTGTCAAAAATAATAATAACCGGGCAGGCCATGTCTGCCCGTATTTCGCGTAAGGAA
ATCCATTATGTACTATTTAAACTCGAGCGGCCGCCAGCACAGTGGTCGACGATAAAATAAAAGATTTTAT
TTAGTCTCCAGAAAAAGGGGGGAATGAAAGACCCCACCTGTAGGTTTGGCAAGCTAGCTTAAGTAACGCC
ATTTTGCAAGGCATGGAAAAATACATAACTGAGAATAGAGAAGTTCAGATCAAGGTCAGGAACAGATGGA
ACAGCTGAATATGGGCCAAACAGGATATCTGTGGTAAGCAGTTCCTGCCCCGGCTCAGGGCCAAGAACAG
ATGGAACAGCTGAATATGGGCCAAACAGGATATCTGTGGTAAGCAGTTCCTGCCCCGGCTCAGGGCCAAA
