[The description below was written by a language model from this plasmid's Addgene catalogue record.]
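Description:
pMXs-hs-HRAS is a retroviral mammalian expression plasmid that carries the human HRAS gene (Harvey rat sarcoma viral oncogene homolog, encoding the small GTPase p21ras) in the pMXs backbone. It is maintained in E. coli as a high-copy plasmid under ampicillin selection. No feature table accompanies the record, so the individual elements are not itemised. The record also does not state the promoter, any epitope tags or a mammalian selection marker, and it does not say whether the insert is wild-type or a mutant allele. pMXs is generally known as a Moloney murine leukemia virus-derived vector. In this family the insert sits between the viral long terminal repeats (LTRs), downstream of a packaging signal. Transcription of the transgene is normally driven by the 5' LTR rather than by a separate internal promoter.

Vectors of this type are usually introduced into a packaging cell line that supplies the viral structural and enzymatic proteins in trans. The genomic RNA bearing the packaging signal is then assembled into replication-defective particles. These particles infect dividing target cells and integrate the LTR-flanked cassette into the host genome, which gives stable expression of the insert. The stated purpose of the construct is retroviral expression of human HRAS. It was deposited in connection with a study of how the let-7/LIN-41 pathway regulates reprogramming to human induced pluripotent stem cells by controlling prodifferentiation gene expression. This suggests it was used to test the effect of enforced HRAS expression in that setting, but the record does not describe the specific experiment.
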