Addgene plasmid #52730: pMXs-hs-HRAS
Purpose: retroviral expression of human HRAS
Depositing lab: Shinya Yamanaka. Depositing organization: Kyoto University, Center for iPS Cell Research and Application. Publication: The let-7/LIN-41 pathway regulates reprogramming to human induced pluripotent stem cells by controlling expression of prodifferentiation genes. Worringer KA, Rand TA, Hayashi Y, Sami S, Takahashi K, Tanabe K, Narita M, Srivastava D, Yamanaka S. Cell Stem Cell. 2014 Jan 2;14(1):40-52. doi: 10.1016/j.stem.2013.11.001. Epub 2013 Nov 14. PubMed 24239284.
Backbone
  Vector backbone: pMXs
  Vector type: Mammalian Expression, Retroviral
Growth in bacteria
  Bacterial resistance: Ampicillin, 100 μg/mL
  Growth temperature: 37°C
  Growth strain: Top10
  Copy number: High Copy
Gene/Insert
  Gene/Insert name: HRAS (alt name: Harvey rat sarcoma viral oncogene homolog)
  Species: H. sapiens (human)
  Entrez Gene: HRAS (a.k.a. C-BAS/HAS, C-H-RAS, C-HA-RAS1, CTLO, H-RASIDX, HAMSV, HRAS1, RASH1, p21ras)
Resource information
  A portion of this plasmid was derived from a plasmid made by: pMXs is from Dr. Toshio Kitamura of the University of Tokyo, the Institute of Medical Science. If you use this plasmid in a paper, please cite: Retrovirus-mediated gene transfer and expression cloning: powerful tools in functional genomics. Exp Hematol. 2003 Nov;31(11):1007-14. Kitamura T, Koshino Y, Shibata F, Oki T, Nakajima H, Nosaka T, Kumagai H.
Terms and licenses: Academic/Nonprofit Terms; Industry Terms: Not Available to Industry
How to cite: pMXs-hs-HRAS was a gift from Shinya Yamanaka (Addgene plasmid # 52730 ; http://n2t.net/addgene:52730 ; RRID:Addgene_52730)
